>Addgene plasmid #199091 | pGL2_144 | addgene full sequence | sequence record 399657 | Addgene NGS Result
ATACTTGAGACCACCCCAGGATACATAGATTACCACAACTCCGAGCCCTTCCACCTAGCGTGCTAACCAC
GCACGCTATTGTTGTATAGGCTAGGTGGAGGCTCAGTGATGATAAGTCTGCGATGGTGGATGCATGTGTC
ATGGTCATAGCTGTTTCCTGTGTGAAATTGTTATCCGCTCAGAGGGCACAATCCTATTCCGCGCTATCCG
ACAATCTCCAAGACATTAGGTGGAGTTCAGTTCGGCGTATGGCATATGTCGCTGGAAAGAACATGTGAGC
AAAAGGCCAGCAAAAGGCCAGGAACCGTAAAAAGGCCGCGTTGCTGGCGTTACAGCTGGGCGCGCCCCAT
GTCAGCCGTTAAGTGTTCCTGTGTCACTCAAAATTGCTTTGAGAGGCTCTAAGGGCTTCTCAGTGCGTTA
CATCCCTGGCTTGTTGTCCACAACCGTTAAACCTTAAAGGCTTTAAAAGCCTTATATATTCTTTTTTTTC
TTATAAAACTTAAAACCTTAGAGGCTATTTAAGTTGCTGATTTATATTAATTTTATTGTTCAAACATGAG
AGCTTAGTACGTGAAACATGAGAGCTTAGTACGTTAGCCATGAGAGCTTAGTACGTTAGCCATGAGGGTT
TAGTTCGTTAAACATGAGAGCTTAGTACGTTAAACATGAGAGCTTAGTACGTGAAACATGAGAGCTTAGT
ACGTACTATCAACAGGTTGAACTGCTGATCTTCAGATCGGCGCGCCGGCCGGCCGAAGATCCTTTGATCT
TTTCTACGGGGTCTGACGCTCTATTCAACAAAGCCGCCGTCCCGTCAAGTCAGCGTAAATGGGTAGGGGG
CTTCAAATCGTCCCCCCATACGATATAAGTTGTTACTAGTGCTTGGATTCTCACCAATAAAAAACGCCCG
GCGGCAACCGAGCGTTCTGAACAAATCCAGATGGAGTTCTGAGGTCATTACTGGATCTATCAACAGGAGT
CCAAGCGAGCTCGATATCAAATTACGCCCCGCCCTGCCACTCATCGCAGTACTGTTGTAATTCATTAAGC
ATTCTGCCGACATGGAAGCCATCACAAACGGCATGATGAACCTGAATCGCCAGCGGCATCAGCACCTTGT
CGCCTTGCGTATAATATTTGCCCATGGTGAAAACGGGGGCGAAGAAGTTGTCCATATTGGCCACGTTTAA
ATCAAAACTGGTGAAACTCACCCAGGGATTGGCTGAGACGAAAAACATATTCTCAATAAACCCTTTAGGG
AAATAGGCCAGGTTTTCACCGTAACACGCCACATCTTGCGAATATATGTGTAGAAACTGCCGGAAATCGT
CGTGGTATTCACTCCAGAGCGATGAAAACGTTTCAGTTTGCTCATGGAAAACGGTGTAACAAGGGTGAAC
ACTATCCCATATCACCAGCTCACCGTCTTTCATTGCCATACGAAATTCCGGATGAGCATTCATCAGGCGG
GCAAGAATGTGAATAAAGGCCGGATAAAACTTGTGCTTATTTTTCTTTACGGTCTTTAAAAAGGCCGTAA
TATCCAGCTGAACGGTCTGGTTATAGGTACATTGAGCAACTGACTGAAATGCCTCAAAATGTTCTTTACG
ATGCCATTGGGATATATCAACGGTGGTATATCCAGTGATTTTTTTCTCCATTTTAGCTTCCTTAGCTCCT
GAAAATCTCGATAACTCAAAAAATACGCCCGGTAGTGATCTTATTTCATTATGGTGAAAGTTGGAACCTC
TTACGTGCCGATCAACGTCTCATTGATACCTGAAACAAAACCCATCGTACGGCCAAGGAAGTCTCCAATA
ACTGTGATCCACCACAAGCGCCAGGGTTTTCCCAGTCACGACGTTGTAAAACGACGGCCAGTCATGCATA
ATCCGCACGCATCTGGAATAAGGAAGTGCCATTCCGCCTGACCTTAGCGTGCGAACAGCACGCTATTGTT
GTATCATTACTCGCATCCATTCTCAGGCTGTCTCGTCTCGTCTCCGAGGTCTCAGGAGAATGTGAAGAGC
TTCGAAAGTGAAACGTGATTTCATGCGTCATTTTGAACATTTTGTAAATCTTATTTAATAATGTGTGCGG
CAATTCACATTTAATTTATGAATGTTTTCTTAACATCGCGGCAACTCAAGAAACGGCAGGTTCGGATCTT
AGCTACTAGAGAAAGAGGAGAAATACTAGATGCGTAAAGGCGAAGAACTGTTCACTGGTGTCGTCCCTAT
TCTGGTGGAACTGGATGGTGATGTCAACGGTCATAAGTTTTCCGTGCGTGGCGAGGGTGAAGGTGACGCA
ACTAATGGTAAACTGACGCTGAAGTTCATCTGTACTACTGGTAAACTGCCGGTACCTTGGCCGACTCTGG
TAACGACGCTGACTTATGGTGTTCAGTGCTTTGCTCGTTATCCGGACCATATGAAGCAGCATGACTTCTT
CAAGTCCGCCATGCCGGAAGGCTATGTGCAGGAACGCACGATTTCCTTTAAGGATGACGGCACGTACAAA
ACGCGTGCGGAAGTGAAATTTGAAGGCGATACCCTGGTAAACCGCATTGAGCTGAAAGGCATTGACTTTA
AAGAAGACGGCAATATCCTGGGCCATAAGCTGGAATACAATTTTAACAGCCACAATGTTTACATCACCGC
CGATAAACAAAAAAATGGCATTAAAGCGAATTTTAAAATTCGCCACAACGTGGAGGATGGCAGCGTGCAG
CTGGCTGATCACTACCAGCAAAACACTCCAATCGGTGATGGTCCTGTTCTGCTGCCAGACAATCACTATC
TGAGCTACCAAAGCGTTCTGTCTAAAGATCCGAACGAGAAACGCGATCATATGGTTCTGCTGGAGTTCGT
AACCGCAGCGGGCATCACGCATGGTATGGATGAACTGTACAAATAATTCAGCCAAAAAACTTAAGACCGC
CGGTCTTGTCCACTACCTTGCAGTAATGCGGTGGACAGGATCGGCGGTTTTCTTTTCTCTTCTCAAGAAG
CTCTTCAGCAAGGAGAACTGATATTGAAGGAGCATTTTTTGGGCTTGGCTGGAGCTAGTGGAGGTCAACA
ATGAATGCCTATTTTGGTTTAGTCGTCCAGGCGGTGAGCACAAAATTTGTGTCGTTTGACAAGATGGTTC
ATTTAGGCAACTGGTCAGATCAGCCCCACTTGTAGCAGTAGCGGCGGCGCTCGAAGTGTGACTCTTATTA
GCAGACAGGAACGAGGACATTATTATCATCTGCTGCTTGGTGCACGATAACTTGGTGCGTTTGTCAAGCA
AGGTAAGTGGACGACCCGGTCATACCTTCTTAAGTTCGCCCTTCCTCCCTTTATTTCAGATTCAATCTGA
CTTACCTATTCTACCCAAGCATCCAAAATGGCTAAATTAACATCTGCCGTTCCTGTTTTAACAGCTAGGG
ATGTTGCAGGTGCTGTAGAGTTTTGGACAGATAGGTTAGGATTCTCAAGAGACTTTGTTGAGGACGATTT
TGCTGGTGTTGTCAGGGATGACGTTACTTTATTTATCTCAGCAGTCCAAGATCAAGTTGTCCCTGATAAT
ACATTGGCTTGGGTCTGGGTCAGGGGTTTAGATGAATTATATGCTGAATGGTCAGAAGTTGTATCTACAA
ACTTCAGAGATGCTTCTGGTCCAGCTATGACCGAGATTGGTGAACAGCCATGGGGTAGAGAATTTGCTTT
GAGAGATCCAGCTGGAAATTGTGTTCATTTTGTTGCTGAAGAACAAGATTAAGCTTACTTAACGTTACTG
AAATCATCAAACAGCTTGACGAATCTGGATATAAGATCGTTGGTGTCGATGTCAGCTCCGGAGTTGAGAC
AAATGGTGTTCAGGATCTCGATAAGATACGTTCATTTGTCCAAGCAGCAAAGAGTGCCTTCTAGTGATTT
AATAGCTCCATGTCAACAAGAATAAAACGCGTTTCGGGTTTACCTCTTCCAGATACAGCTCATCTGCAAT
GCATCGACCGTCTGAGACATGCGCTATACAGGAGAACTGATATTGAAGGAGCATTTTTTGGGCTTGGCTG
GAGCTAGTGGAGGTCAACAATGAATGCCTATTTTGGTTTAGTCGTCCAGGCGGTGAGCACAAAATTTGTG
TCGTTTGACAAGATGGTTCATTTAGGCAACTGGTCAGATCAGCCCCACTTGTAGCAGTAGCGGCGGCGCT
CGAAGTGTGACTCTTATTAGCAGACAGGAACGAGGACATTATTATCATCTGCTGCTTGGTGCACGATAAC
TTGGTGCGTTTGTCAAGCAAGGTAAGTGGACGACCCGGTCATACCTTCTTAAGTTCGCCCTTCCTCCCTT
TATTTCAGATTCAATCTGACTTACCTATTCTACCCAAGCATCCAAAATGCGTAAAGGCGAAGAACTGTTC
ACTGGTGTCGTCCCTATTCTGGTGGAACTGGATGGTGATGTCAACGGTCATAAGTTTTCCGTGCGTGGCG
AGGGTGAAGGTGACGCAACTAATGGTAAACTGACGCTGAAGTTCATCTGTACTACTGGTAAACTGCCGGT
ACCTTGGCCGACTCTGGTAACGACGCTGACTTATGGTGTTCAGTGCTTTGCTCGTTATCCGGACCATATG
AAGCAGCATGACTTCTTCAAGTCCGCCATGCCGGAAGGCTATGTGCAGGAACGCACGATTTCCTTTAAGG
ATGACGGCACGTACAAAACGCGTGCGGAAGTGAAATTTGAAGGCGATACCCTGGTAAACCGCATTGAGCT
GAAAGGCATTGACTTTAAAGAAGATGGCAATATCCTGGGCCATAAGCTGGAATACAATTTTAACAGCCAC
AATGTTTACATCACCGCCGATAAACAAAAAAATGGCATTAAAGCGAATTTTAAAATTCGCCACAACGTGG
AGGATGGCAGCGTGCAGCTGGCTGATCACTACCAGCAAAACACTCCAATCGGTGATGGTCCTGTTCTGCT
GCCAGACAATCACTATCTGAGCACGCAAAGCGTTCTGTCTAAAGATCCGAACGAGAAACGCGATCATATG
GTTCTGCTGGAGTTCGTAACCGCAGCGGGCATCACGCATGGTATGGATGAACTGTACAAATGAGCTTACT
TAACGTTACTGAAATCATCAAACAGCTTGACGAATCTGGATATAAGATCGTTGGTGTCGATGTCAGCTCC
GGAGTTGAGACAAATGGTGTTCAGGATCTCGATAAGATACGTTCATTTGTCCAAGCAGCAAAGAGTGCCT
TCTAGTGATTTAATAGCTCCATGTCAACAAGAATAAAACGCGTTTCGGGTTTACCTCTTCCAGATACAGC
TCATCTGCAATGCATCGACCGTCTGAGACATGCGCTACAGAGGAGCTTTTCCGCTGCATAACCCTGCTTC
GGGGTCATTATAGCGATTTTTTCGGTATATCCATCCTTTTTCGCACGATATACAGGATTTTGCCAAAGGG
TTCGTGTAGACTTTCCTTGGTGTATCCAACGGCGTCAGCCGGGCAGGATAGGTGAAGTAGGCCCACCCGC
GAGCGGGTGTTCCTTCTTCACTGTCCCTTATTCGCACCTGGCGGTGCTCAACGGGAATCCTGCTCTGCGA
GGCTGGCCGTACGCTAGGT
Features (pLannotate 1.2.2; 13 found; start..end, strand, type, name):
    350..738     -  rep_origin     R6K γ ori: γ replication origin from E. coli plasmid R6K; requires the R6K initiator protein pi for replication
    887..981     -  terminator     lambda t0 terminator: transcription terminator from phage lambda
   1005..1661    -  CDS            cat: CAT_ECOLX - Experimental evidence at protein level: Swiss-Prot protein existence level 1. This enzyme is an effector of chloramphenicol resistance in bacteria. From Escherichia coli. This protein is used as a marker in many commonly used cloning vectors, such as pACYC184.
   1662..1764    -  promoter       cat promoter: promoter of the E. coli cat gene encoding chloramphenicol acetyltransferase
   1839..1882    -  CDS            lacZα (fragment): LacZα fragment of β-galactosidase; lacZ fragment
   2200..2913    +  CDS            superfolder GFP: GFP variant that folds robustly even when fused to poorly folded proteins (Pédelacq et al., 2006)
   3029..3382    +  promoter       trpC promoter: promoter for Aspergillus nidulans trpC
   3388..3759    +  CDS            ble: BLE_STRHI - Experimental evidence at protein level: Swiss-Prot protein existence level 1. Binding protein with a strong affinity to the bleomycin family of antibiotics. From Streptoalloteichus hindustanus.
   3767..3994    +  terminator     trpC terminator (fragment): trpC; transcription terminator from the Aspergillus nidulans trpC gene (Punt et al., 1987)
   4028..4381    +  promoter       trpC promoter: promoter for Aspergillus nidulans trpC
   4387..5100    +  CDS            superfolder GFP: GFP variant that folds robustly even when fused to poorly folded proteins (Pédelacq et al., 2006)
   5108..5335    +  terminator     trpC terminator (fragment): trpC; transcription terminator from the Aspergillus nidulans trpC gene (Punt et al., 1987)
   5501..5609    +  oriT           oriT: incP origin of transfer
