[The description below was written by a language model from this plasmid's Addgene catalogue record and pLannotate feature annotations shown in this document.]
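Description:
pGL2_144 is an empty synthetic-biology destination vector of about 5.6 kb, built for a pooled screen that identifies functional origins of replication in non-model microbes. The catalogue lists no named backbone and no insert. In E. coli the plasmid replicates from the R6K γ origin, which depends on the pi initiator protein supplied in trans. It must therefore be maintained in a pir-expressing host, and the record lists a pir-116 strain and high copy number. Bacterial selection is by chloramphenicol, through a cat gene with its native promoter followed by a lambda t0 terminator. An incP oriT allows the plasmid to be mobilised by conjugation from a suitable donor into recipient organisms.

The cloning site is occupied by a fluorescent dropout cassette, described by the depositor as sfYFP and annotated by the automated tool as superfolder GFP. It is meant to be replaced by a barcoded candidate origin, so that loss of fluorescence marks successful insertion. The depositor notes that the dropout's expression is glucose-repressible and that unrepressed expression can select for escape mutants. Its promoter is not annotated in the feature table, although a short lacZα fragment lies nearby.

Downstream are two cassettes with fungal regulatory elements, each driven by the Aspergillus nidulans trpC promoter and closed by a trpC terminator fragment. One carries the ble gene, which confers zeocin resistance and matches the listed fungal selectable marker. The other carries a second superfolder GFP-type reporter. Because R6K γ cannot function without pi, maintenance in a recipient should depend on the inserted origin, with the marker providing the selection.
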