Addgene plasmid #199091: pGL2_144
Purpose: (Empty Backbone) Even ORI-marker screen destination vector with sfYFP dropout for barcoded-ORI insertion
Depositing lab: Charlie Gilbert & Nili Ostrov & Cultivarium Tools. Depositing organization: Cultivarium, Convergent Research. Publication: A scalable framework for high-throughput identification of functional origins of replication in non-model bacteria. Gilbert C, Brumwell SL, Crits-Christoph A, Kang SC, Martin-Moldes Z, Alsharif W, Esmurria A, Nguyen M-A, Lee HH, Ostrov N. bioRxiv 2023.05.19.541510 10.1101/2023.05.19.541510.
Backbone
  Vector backbone: n/a
  Vector type: Synthetic Biology
  Selectable markers: Zeocin ; Fungi
Growth in bacteria
  Bacterial resistance: Chloramphenicol, 25 μg/mL
  Growth temperature: 37°C
  Growth strain: E. coli pir-116
  Growth instructions: Supplement LB growth medium with 2% glucose (w/v)
  Copy number: High Copy
Gene/Insert
  Gene/Insert name: None
Terms and licenses: Academic/Nonprofit Terms; Industry Terms: Not Available to Industry
Depositor comments: For standard propagation, supplement LB growth medium with 2% glucose (w/v) to repress sfYFP dropout expression, otherwise escape mutants may arise.
How to cite: pGL2_144 was a gift from Charlie Gilbert & Nili Ostrov & Cultivarium Tools (Addgene plasmid # 199091 ; http://n2t.net/addgene:199091 ; RRID:Addgene_199091)
